>Addgene plasmid #23361 | pDONR223-LOC389599 | depositor partial sequence | sequence record 10998 | Author sequence
ATGAAAAACAAGTCTGAAACCAGTATCCATCAATACTTGGTCGAAGAGCCAACCCTTTCCTGGTCGCCTC
CATCCACTAGAGCCAGTGAAGTAGTATGTTCTGCCAACGTTTCTCACTACGAGCTCCAAGTAGAAATAGG
AAGAGGATTTGACAAGTTGACTTCTGTCCATCTAGCACGGCATACTCCTACGGGAACGCTGGTAACTACA
AAAATTACAAATCTGGAAAACGGCAATAAAGAACGCCTGAAAGTTTTACAGAAAGCCATGATTCTATCCC
ACTTTTTCCGGCATCCCAATATTACAACTTATTGGACAGTTTTCACTGTTGGCAGCTGGCTTTGGGTTAT
TTCTCCATTTATGGCCTATGGTTCAGCAAGACAACTCTTGAGGACCTATTTTCCTGAAGGAATGAGTAAA
ACTTTAATAAGAAACATTCTCTTTGGAGCAGTGAGAGGATTGAACTATCTCTACCAATATGGCTGTATTC
ACAGGAGAATTAAAGCCAGCCATATCCTCATTTCTGGTGATGGCCTAGTGACCCTCTCTGGCCTGTCCCA
TCTGCATAGTTTGGTTAAGCATGGACAGAGGCATAGGGCTGTGTATGATTTCCCACAGTTCAGCACATTA
GTGCAGCAGCCATGGCTGAGTCCAGAACTACTGAGACAGGATTTACATGGGTATAATGTGAAGTCAGATA
TTTACGGTGTTGGGATTACAACATGTGAATTAGCCAGTGGGCAGGTGCCTTTCCAGGACGTGCATAGAAC
TCAGATGCTGTTAACAGAAACTGAAAGGTCCCCCTTATAGCCCATTGGATATCAGTATTTTCCCTCAATC
AGAATCCAAAATGAAAAATTCCCGGTCAGGTGTAGACTCTGGGATTGGAGCAAGTGTGCTTGTCTCCAGT
GGAACTCACACAGTAAATAGTGACCGATTACACACACCATCCTCAAAAACCTTCTCTCCTGCCTTCTTTA
GCTGGGTACAGCTGTGTTTGCAACAAGATCCGGAGAAAAGGCCATCAGCAAGCAGTTTATTGTCCCATGT
TTTCTTCAAACAGATGAAAGAAGAAAGCCAGGATTCGGTACTTTCACTGTTGCCTCCTGCTTATAACAAG
CCATCAATATCACTGCCTCCGGTGTTACCTTGGACTGAGCCAGAATGTGGTTTTCCTGATGAAAAAGATT
CATATTGGGAATTCTTG
