>Addgene plasmid #23361 | pDONR223-LOC389599 | addgene partial sequence | sequence record 29248 | 23361 with M13pUC-fwd
CCAATAATGATTTTATTTTGACTGATAGTGACCTGTTCGTTGCAACAAATTGATGAGCAATGCTTTTTTA
TAATGCCAACTTTGTACAAAAAAGTTGGCACCATGAAAAACAAGTCTGAAACCAGTATCCATCAATACTT
GGTCGAAGAGCCAACCCTTTCCTGGTCGCCTCCATCCACTAGAGCCAGTGAAGTAGTATGTTCTGCCAAC
GTTTCTCACTACGAGCTCCAAGTAGAAATAGGAAGAGGATTTGACAAGTTGACTTCTGTCCATCTAGCAC
GGCATACTCCTACGGGAACGCTGGTAACTACAAAAATTACAAATCTGGAAAACGGCAATAAAGAACGCCT
GAAAGTTTTACAGAAAGCCATGATTCTATCCCACTTTTTCCGGCATCCCAATATTACAACTTATTGGACA
GTTTTCACTGTTGGCAGCTGGCTTTGGGTTATTTCTCCATTTATGGCCTATGGTTCAGCAAGACAACTCT
TGAGGACCTATTTTCCTGAAGGAATGAGTAAAACTTTAATAAGAAACATTCTCTTTGGAGCAGTGAGAGG
ATTGAACTATCTCTACCAATATGGCTGTATTCACAGGAGAATTAAAGCCAGCCATATCCTCATTTCTGGT
GATGGCCTAGT
