[The description below was written by a language model from this plasmid's Addgene catalogue record.]
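Description:
pDONR223-LOC389599 is a Gateway entry clone built on the Invitrogen pDONR223 donor backbone (about 5 kb without insert). It is propagated in E. coli as a high-copy plasmid under spectinomycin selection. As a Gateway donor-derived clone it carries no mammalian expression elements; the record lists no promoter driving the insert, and the depositor states explicitly that the plasmid is not meant to be transfected directly. The record does not include a feature table, so the origin of replication and the flanking recombination sites are not itemised. Clones made in this backbone by Gateway cloning normally have the insert flanked by attL sites, and M13 forward and reverse primer sites bracket the insert for sequencing.

The payload is a human open reading frame of roughly 1.2 kb annotated as LOC389599, described as similar to the amyotrophic lateral sclerosis 2 chromosome region candidate 2 / ILP-interacting protein. It is now mapped to the Entrez gene STRADBP1, whose aliases suggest a pseudogene related to the STRADB pseudokinase. The cloned sequence differs from the reference by a C102T change and several further mismatches, which should be considered when interpreting results.

The ORF lacks a stop codon, so recombination into a destination vector can supply a C-terminal epitope tag of choice together with a stop codon. The depositor points to a companion set of lentiviral destination vectors (pLX301 to pLX304) for expression in mammalian cells. The associated publication is a study of resistance to RAF inhibition through MAP kinase pathway reactivation. The depositor comments also refer to a kit, suggesting the clone is one of a larger set of ORF clones.
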