Addgene plasmid #23361: pDONR223-LOC389599
Depositing lab: William Hahn & David Root. Depositing organization: Dana-Farber Cancer Institute. Publication: COT drives resistance to RAF inhibition through MAP kinase pathway reactivation. Johannessen CM, Boehm JS, Kim SY, Thomas SR, Wardwell L, Johnson LA, Emery CM, Stransky N, Cogdill AP, Barretina J, Caponigro G, Hieronymus H, Murray RR, Salehi-Ashtiani K, Hill DE, Vidal M, Zhao JJ, Yang X, Alkan O, Kim S, Harris JL, Wilson CJ, Myer VE, Finan PM, Root DE, Roberts TM, Golub T, Flaherty KT, Dummer R, Weber BL, Sellers WR, Schlegel R, Wargo JA, Hahn WC, Garraway LA. Nature. 2010 Dec 16;468(7326):968-72. doi: 10.1038/nature09627 PubMed 21107320.
Backbone
  Vector backbone: pDONR223
  Backbone manufacturer: Invitrogen
  Backbone size w/o insert (bp): 5005
  Vector type: Gateway Donor vector
Growth in bacteria
  Bacterial resistance: Spectinomycin, 50 μg/mL
  Growth temperature: 37°C
  Growth strain: DH5alpha
  Copy number: High Copy
Gene/Insert
  Gene/Insert name: LOC389599 (alt name: similar to amyotrophic lateral sclerosis 2 (juvenile) chromosome region, candidate 2; ILP-interacting protein ILPIPA)
  Species: H. sapiens (human)
  Insert size (bp): 1207
  Mutation: C102T, several MMs
  Entrez Gene: STRADBP1 (a.k.a. STLK6ps1, ALS2CR2P1)
  Cloning method: Gateway Cloning
  Sequencing primers: 5′ M13pUC-fwd; 3′ M13rev
Terms and licenses: Academic/Nonprofit Terms; Industry Terms: Not Available to Industry
Depositor comments: The ORF has no Stop codon. This design enables easy recombination into a destination vector to add an epitope tag of choice and Stop codon to the ORF. Do NOT use this plasmid directly for transfections. A set of 4 custom lentiviral vectors is available ( pLX301 (http://www.addgene.org/25895/) , pLX302 (http://www.addgene.org/25896/) , pLX303 (http://www.addgene.org/25897/) , pLX304 (http://www.addgene.org/25890/) ) to be used to express these ORFs in mammalian cells. These plasmids are not included in the kit and must be ordered separately.
How to cite: pDONR223-LOC389599 was a gift from William Hahn & David Root (Addgene plasmid # 23361 ; http://n2t.net/addgene:23361 ; RRID:Addgene_23361)
